Addgene plasmid #63355: pFusX3-10
Purpose: Encodes RVD positions 7-9 in TALEN assembly
Depositing lab: Stephen Ekker. Depositing organization: Mayo Foundation for Medical Education and Research. Publication: FusX: A rapid one-step TALE assembly system for genome science. Ma AC, McNulty MS, Tanya PL, Jarryd CM, Martinez-Galvez G, Argue DP, Lee HB, Urban MD, Bullard CE, Blackburn PR, Man TK, Clark KJ, Ekker SC. Hum Gene Ther. 2016 Jun;27(6):451-63. doi: 10.1089/hum.2015.172 PubMed 26854857.
Backbone
  Vector backbone: FusX3
  Backbone size w/o insert (bp): 3015
  Vector type: TALEN
Growth in bacteria
  Bacterial resistance: Spectinomycin, 50 μg/mL
  Growth temperature: 37°C
  Growth strain: DH5alpha
  Copy number: High Copy
Gene/Insert
  Gene/Insert name: NI NN HD (alt name: X3_AGC)
  Species: Synthetic
  Mutation: none
  Cloning method: Restriction Enzyme; 5′ cloning site BsaI (destroyed during cloning); 3′ cloning site BsaI (destroyed during cloning)
  Sequencing primers: 5′ pCR8_F1; 3′ pCR8_R1
Terms and licenses: Academic/Nonprofit Terms; Industry Terms: Not Available to Industry
How to cite: pFusX3-10 was a gift from Stephen Ekker (Addgene plasmid # 63355 ; http://n2t.net/addgene:63355 ; RRID:Addgene_63355)
