[The description below was written by a language model from this plasmid's Addgene catalogue record.]
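Description:
pFusX3-10 is a bacterial library plasmid from the FusX TALE assembly system, a set of pre-built intermediate modules intended to let a complete TAL effector repeat array be assembled in a single step. It is built on the FusX3 backbone (about 3 kb without insert), is classed as a TALEN vector, and is maintained in E. coli as a high-copy plasmid under spectinomycin selection. The record does not name the origin of replication and includes no feature table, so the detailed layout of the backbone cannot be described here. The listed sequencing primers carry pCR8-type names, which suggests a related backbone, though this is not stated explicitly.

The insert is a synthetic trimer of TALE repeats carrying the repeat-variable diresidues NI, NN and HD, also recorded as X3_AGC. Under the standard TALE code, NI recognises adenine, NN guanine and HD cytosine, so this module specifies the triplet AGC. According to the record, it supplies RVD positions 7 to 9 of the final array. The trimer was cloned using BsaI sites at both ends, and these sites were destroyed in the process, as is typical of Golden Gate cloning with type IIS enzymes.

In use, a plasmid like this one is chosen from the position-specific X3 library to match the target DNA sequence. It is then combined with the corresponding modules for the other positions and a receiver backbone to build a custom TALEN or other TALE fusion for genome editing. No promoter or expression elements are recorded, consistent with its role as a cloning intermediate rather than an expression construct.
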