>Addgene plasmid #63355 | pFusX3-10 | depositor partial sequence | sequence record 105228 | pFusX3_AGC
AGTCTTAAGCGTCTCCATGGCCTGACCCCGGACCAAGTGGTGGCTATCGCCAGCAACATTGGCGGCAAGC
AAGCGCTCGAAACGGTGCAGCGGCTGTTGCCGGTGCTGTGCCAGGACCATGGCCTCACACCCGATCAGGT
CGTGGCTATCGCCAGCAACAATGGCGGCAAGCAAGCGCTCGAAACGGTGCAGCGGCTGTTGCCGGTGCTG
TGCCAGGACCATGGCCTGACTCCGGACCAAGTGGTGGCTATCGCCAGCCACGATGGCGGCAAGCAAGCGC
TCGAAACGGTGCAGCGGCTGTTGCCGGTGCTGTGCCAGGACCATGGCCTGCGAGACGTC
