>Addgene plasmid #63355 | pFusX3-10 | depositor partial sequence | sequence record 105229 | FusX3
CGTCTCCATGGCCTGACCCCGGACCAAGTGGTGGCTATCGAGACCGGCGCCGCTACGGGCGCGTCCCATT
CGCCATTCAGGCTGCGCAACTGTTGGGAAGGGCGATCGGTGCGGGCTCTTCGCTATTACGCCAGCTGGCG
AAAGGGGGATGTGCTGCAAGGCGATTAAGTTGGGAACGCCAGGGTTTTCCCAGTCACGACGTTGTAAAAC
GACGGCCAGTGAGCGCGCGTAATCGACTCACTATAGGGCGAATTGGGTACCGGGCCCCCCCTCGAGGTCC
TCCAGCTTTTGTTCCCTTTAGTGAGGGTTAATTGCGCGCTTGGCGTAATCATGGTCATAGCTGTTTCCTG
TGTGAAATTGTTATCCGCTCACAATTCCACACAACATACGAGCCGGAAGCATAAAGTGTAAAGCCTGGGG
TGCCTAATGAGTGAGCTAACTCACATTAATTGCGTTGCGCTCACTGCCCGCTTTCCACCGGTGGTCTCTG
GCGGCAAGCAAGCGCTCGAAACGGTGCAGCGGCTGTTGCCGGTGCTGTGCCAGGACCATGGCCTGCGAGA
CGTCTAGACCAGCCAGGACAGAAATGCCTCGACTTCGCTGCTACCCAAGGTTGCCGGGTGACGCACACCG
TGGAAACGGATGAAGGCACGAACCCAGTGGACATAAGCCTGTTCGGTTCGTAAGCTGTAATGCAAGTAGC
GTATGCGCTCACGCAACTGGTCCAGAACCTTGACCGAACGCAGCGGTGGTAACGGCGCAGTGGCGGTTTT
CATGGCTTGTTATGACTGTTTTTTTGGGGTACAGTCTATGCCTCGGGCATCCAAGCAGCAAGCGCGTTAC
GCCGTGGGTCGATGTTTGATGTTATGGAGCAGCAACGATGTTACGCAGCAGGGCAGTCGCCCTAAAACAA
AGTTAAACATTATGAGGGAAGCGGTGATCGCCGAAGTATCGACTCAACTATCAGAGGTAGTTGGCGTCAT
CGAGCGCCATCTCGAACCGACGTTGCTGGCCGTACATTTGTACGGCTCCGCAGTGGATGGCGGCCTGAAG
CCACACAGTGATATTGATTTGCTGGTTACGGTGACCGTAAGGCTTGATGAAACAACGCGGCGAGCTTTGA
TCAACGACCTTTTGGAAACTTCGGCTTCCCCTGGAGAGAGCGAGATTCTCCGCGCTGTAGAAGTCACCAT
TGTTGTGCACGACGACATCATTCCGTGGCGTTATCCAGCTAAGCGCGAACTGCAATTTGGAGAATGGCAG
CGCAATGACATTCTTGCAGGTATCTTCGAGCCAGCCACGATCGACATTGATCTGGCTATCTTGCTGACAA
AAGCAAGAGAACATAGCGTTGCCTTGGTAGGTCCAGCGGCGGAGGAACTCTTTGATCCGGTTCCTGAACA
GGATCTATTTGAGGCGCTAAATGAAACCTTAACGCTATGGAACTCGCCGCCCGACTGGGCTGGCGATGAG
CGAAATGTAGTGCTTACGTTGTCCCGCATTTGGTACAGCGCAGTAACCGGCAAAATCGCGCCGAAGGATG
TCGCTGCCGACTGGGCAATGGAGCGCCTGCCGGCCCAGTATCAGCCCGTCATACTTGAAGCTAGACAGGC
TTATCTTGGACAAGAAGAAGATCGCTTGGCCTCGCGCGCAGATCAGTTGGAAGAATTTGTCCACTACGTG
AAAGGCGAGATCACCAAGGTAGTCGGCAAATAACCCTCGAGCCACCCATGACCAAAATCCCTTAACGTGA
GTTACGCGTCGTTCCACTGAGCGTCAGACCCCGTAGAAAAGATCAAAGGATCTTCTTGAGATCCTTTTTT
TCTGCGCGTAATCTGCTGCTTGCAAACAAAAAAACCACCGCTACCAGCGGTGGTTTGTTTGCCGGATCAA
GAGCTACCAACTCTTTTTCCGAAGGTAACTGGCTTCAGCAGAGCGCAGATACCAAATACTGTCCTTCTAG
TGTAGCCGTAGTTAGGCCACCACTTCAAGAACTCTGTAGCACCGCCTACATACCTCGCTCTGCTAATCCT
GTTACCAGTGGCTGCTGCCAGTGGCGATAAGTCGTGTCTTACCGGGTTGGACTCAAGACGATAGTTACCG
GATAAGGCGCAGCGGTCGGGCTGAACGGGGGGTTCGTGCACACAGCCCAGCTTGGAGCGAACGACCTACA
CCGAACTGAGATACCTACAGCGTGAGCATTGAGAAAGCGCCACGCTTCCCGAAGGGAGAAAGGCGGACAG
GTATCCGGTAAGCGGCAGGGTCGGAACAGGAGAGCGCACGAGGGAGCTTCCAGGGGGAAACGCCTGGTAT
CTTTATAGTCCTGTCGGGTTTCGCCACCTCTGACTTGAGCGTCGATTTTTGTGATGCTCGTCAGGGGGGC
GGAGCCTATGGAAAAACGCCAGCAACGCGGCCTTTTTACGGTTCCTGGCCTTTTGCTGGCCTTTTGCTCA
CATGTTCTTTCCTGCGTTATCCCCTGATTCTGTGGATAACCGTATTACCGCCTTTGAGTGAGCTGATACC
GCTCGCCGCAGCCGAACGACCGAGCGCAGCGAGTCAGTGAGCGAGGAAGCGGAAGAGCGCCCAATACGCA
AACCGCCTCTCCCCGCGCGTTGGCCGATTCATTAATGCAGCTGGCACGACAGGTTTCCCGACTGGAAAGC
GGGCAGTGAGCGCAACGCAATTAATACGCGTACCGCTAGCCAGGAAGAGTTTGTAGAAACGCAAAAAGGC
CATCCGTCAGGATGGCCTTCTGCTTAGTTTGATGCCTGGCAGTTTATGGCGGGCGTCCTGCCCGCCACCC
TCCGGGCCGTTGCTTCACAACGTTCAAATCCGCTCCCGGCGGATTTGTCCTACTCAGGAGAGCGTTCACC
GACAAACAACAGATAAAACGAAAGGCCCAGTCTTCCGACTGAGCCTTTCGTTTTATTTGATGCCTGGCAG
TTCCCTACTCTCGCGTTAACGCTAGCATGGATGTTTTCCCAGTCACGACGTTGTAAAACGACGGCCAGTC
TTAAG
