>Addgene plasmid #63355 | pFusX3-10 | addgene partial sequence | sequence record 115396 | pCR8_R1 5'-cgaaccgaacaggcttatgt-3'
GTGCGTCACCCGGCAACCTTGGGTAGCAGCGAAGTCGAGGCATTTCTGTCCTGGCTGGTCTAGACGTCTC
GCAGGCCATGGTCCTGGCACAGCACCGGCAACAGCCGCTGCACCGTTTCGAGCGCTTGCTTGCCGCCATC
GTGGCTGGCGATAGCCACCACTTGGTCCGGAGTCAGGCCATGGTCCTGGCACAGCACCGGCAACAGCCGC
TGCACCGTTTCGAGCGCTTGCTTGCCGCCATTGTTGCTGGCGATAGCCACGACCTGATCGGGTGTGAGGC
CATGGTCCTGGCACAGCACCGGCAACAGCCGCTGCACCGTTTCGAGCGCTTGCTTGCCGCCAATGTTGCT
GGCGATAGCCACCACTTGGTCCGGGGTCAGGCCATGGAGACGCTTAAGACTGGCCGTCGTTTTACAACGT
CGTGACTGGGAAAACATCCATGCTAGCGTTAACGCGAGAGTAGGGAACTGCCAGGCATCAAATAAAACGA
AAGGCTCAGTCGGAAGACTGGGCCTTTCGTTTTATCTGTTGTTTGTCGGTGAACGCTCTCCTGAGTAGGA
CAAATCCGCCGGGAGCGGATTTGAACGTTGTGAAGCAACGGCCCGGAGGGTGGCGGGCAGGACGCCCGCC
ATAAACTGCCAGGCATCAAACTAAGCAGAAGGCCATCCTGACGGATGGCCTTTTTGCGTTTCTACAAACT
CTTCCTGGCTAGCGGTACGCGTATTAATTGCGTTGCGCT
